Addgene plasmid #171156: pCAG-GCaMP6s
Purpose: Encodes GCaMP6s
Depositing lab: Hillel Adesnik. Depositing organization: University of California, Berkeley. Publication: High-performance microbial opsins for spatially and temporally precise perturbations of large neuronal networks. Sridharan S, Gajowa MA, Ogando MB, Jagadisan UK, Abdeladim L, Sadahiro M, Bounds HA, Hendricks WD, Turney TS, Tayler I, Gopakumar K, Oldenburg IA, Brohawn SG, Adesnik H. Neuron. 2022 Jan 27. pii: S0896-6273(22)00008-3. doi: 10.1016/j.neuron.2022.01.008. PubMed 35120626.
Backbone
  Vector backbone: pCAGGS
  Vector type: Mammalian Expression
Growth in bacteria
  Bacterial resistance: Ampicillin, 100 μg/mL
  Growth temperature: 37°C
  Growth strain: DH5alpha
  Copy number: High Copy
Gene/Insert
  Gene/Insert name: GCaMP6s
Terms and licenses: Academic/Nonprofit Terms; Industry Terms: Not Available to Industry
How to cite: pCAG-GCaMP6s was a gift from Hillel Adesnik (Addgene plasmid # 171156 ; http://n2t.net/addgene:171156 ; RRID:Addgene_171156)
