[The description below was written by a language model from this plasmid's Addgene catalogue record and pLannotate feature annotations shown in this document.]
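Description:
pCAG-GCaMP6s is a mammalian expression plasmid built on the pCAGGS backbone that encodes the genetically encoded calcium indicator GCaMP6s. In E. coli it is propagated as a high-copy plasmid through a ColE1/pUC-type origin of replication and is selected with ampicillin through the β-lactamase gene and its native promoter. The sequenced record is about 7.2 kb. It also carries backbone remnants typical of pCAGGS: lac promoter/operator and lacI fragments, a T3 promoter, and an SV40 origin with an adjacent SV40 poly(A) signal. The SV40 origin can support episomal replication in cells expressing large T antigen.

Expression is driven by the composite CAG promoter, made up of the CMV immediate-early enhancer, the chicken β-actin promoter and a chimeric β-actin/β-globin intron, which together give strong, broadly active transcription in mammalian cells. The short β-globin "CDS" hits flanking the cassette most likely reflect rabbit β-globin sequence inherited from the backbone rather than intended coding regions. The GCaMP6s open reading frame follows the promoter; the annotation tool scores it as a fragment, so the match to its reference is not full length. GCaMP6s is a fluorescent protein-based sensor whose signal rises on calcium binding. Downstream lie a second small chimeric intron, a WPRE that enhances transcript stability and expression, and a bovine growth hormone poly(A) signal, with the backbone's rabbit β-globin poly(A) signal further along.

The record gives the purpose only as encoding GCaMP6s. No mammalian selection marker or viral packaging element is annotated, which suits direct DNA delivery. The associated publication concerns microbial opsins for perturbing neuronal networks, suggesting use for calcium imaging of neuronal activity.
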