Features (pLannotate 1.2.2; 23 found; start..end, strand, type, name):
      5..384     +  enhancer       CMV enhancer: human cytomegalovirus immediate early enhancer
    386..661     +  promoter       chicken β-actin promoter: No description available
    662..1678    +  intron         chimeric intron: chimera between introns from chicken β-actin and rabbit β-globin
   1676..1732    +  CDS            HBB (fragment): HBB_LEPEU - Experimental evidence at protein level: Swiss-Prot protein existence level 1. Involved in oxygen transport from the lung to the various peripheral tissues. From Lepus europaeus (European hare).
   1739..3089    +  CDS            GCaMP6s (fragment): improved fluorescent protein-based calcium sensor (Chen et al., 2013)
   3105..3237    +  intron         chimeric intron: chimera between introns from human β-globin and immunoglobulin heavy chain genes
   3246..3834    +  misc_feature   WPRE: woodchuck hepatitis virus posttranscriptional regulatory element
   3838..3854    +  misc_feature   MCS (fragment): pUC18/19 multiple cloning site
   3867..3978    +  polyA_signal   bGH poly(A) signal: bovine growth hormone polyadenylation signal
   4074..4092    -  promoter       T3 promoter: promoter for bacteriophage T3 RNA polymerase
   4077..4199    +  CDS            HBB (fragment): HBB_TUPGL - Experimental evidence at protein level: Swiss-Prot protein existence level 1. Involved in oxygen transport from the lung to the various peripheral tissues. From Tupaia glis (Tree shrew) (Sorex glis).
   4270..4325    +  polyA_signal   β-globin poly(A) signal: rabbit β-globin polyadenylation signal (Gil and Proudfoot, 1987)
   4710..4726    -  protein_bind   lac operator: The lac repressor binds to the lac operator to inhibit transcription in E. coli. This inhibition can be relieved by adding lactose or isopropyl-β-D-thiogalactopyranoside (IPTG). lac repressor encoded by lacI
   4734..4764    -  promoter       lac promoter: promoter for the E. coli lac operon
   4779..4800    -  protein_bind   CAP binding site: CAP binding activates transcription in the presence of cAMP. E. coli catabolite activator protein
   4813..4852    -  CDS            lacI (fragment): lac repressor; lacI; The lac repressor binds to the lac operator to inhibit transcription in E. coli. This inhibition can be relieved by adding lactose or isopropyl-β-D-thiogalactopyranoside (IPTG).
   4859..4881    +  promoter       SV40 promoter (fragment): SV40 enhancer and early promoter
   4905..5040    +  rep_origin     SV40 ori: SV40 origin of replication
   5060..5194    +  polyA_signal   SV40 poly(A) signal: SV40 polyadenylation signal
   5196..5250    -  CDS            lacI (fragment): lac repressor; lacI; The lac repressor binds to the lac operator to inhibit transcription in E. coli. This inhibition can be relieved by adding lactose or isopropyl-β-D-thiogalactopyranoside (IPTG).
   5433..6021    -  rep_origin     ori: high-copy-number ColE1/pMB1/pBR322/pUC origin of replication
   6192..7052    -  CDS            AmpR: β-lactamase; bla; confers resistance to ampicillin, carbenicillin, and related antibiotics
   7053..7157    -  promoter       AmpR promoter: bla
>Addgene plasmid #171156 | pCAG-GCaMP6s | addgene full sequence | sequence record 338738 | Addgene NGS Result
GGTCGACATTGATTATTGACTAGTTATTAATAGTAATCAATTACGGGGTCATTAGTTCATAGCCCATATA
TGGAGTTCCGCGTTACATAACTTACGGTAAATGGCCCGCCTGGCTGACCGCCCAACGACCCCCGCCCATT
GACGTCAATAATGACGTATGTTCCCATAGTAACGCCAATAGGGACTTTCCATTGACGTCAATGGGTGGAG
TATTTACGGTAAACTGCCCACTTGGCAGTACATCAAGTGTATCATATGCCAAGTACGCCCCCTATTGACG
TCAATGACGGTAAATGGCCCGCCTGGCATTATGCCCAGTACATGACCTTATGGGACTTTCCTACTTGGCA
GTACATCTACGTATTAGTCATCGCTATTACCATGGTCGAGGTGAGCCCCACGTTCTGCTTCACTCTCCCC
ATCTCCCCCCCCTCCCCACCCCCAATTTTGTATTTATTTATTTTTTAATTATTTTGTGCAGCGATGGGGG
CGGGGGGGGGGGGGGGGCGCGCCRGGGGGGGGGGGGGGGGGGGGGGGGSGGGGSGGGGSGRGGCGGAGAG
GTGCGGCGGCAGCCAATCAGAGCGGCGCGCTCCGAAAGTTTCCTTTTATGGCGAGGCGGCGGCGGCGGCG
GCCCTATAAAAAGCGAAGCGCGCGGCGGGCGGGAGTCGCTGCGCGCTGCCTTCGCCCCGTGCCCCGCTCC
GCCGCCGCCTCGCGCCGCCCGCCCCGGCTCTGACTGACCGCGTTACTCCCACAGGTGAGCGGGCGGGACG
GCCCTTCTCCTCCGGGCTGTAATTAGCGCTTGGTTTAATGACGGCTTGTTTCTTTTCTGTGGCTGCGTGA
AAGCCTTGAGGGGCTCCGGGAGGGCCCTTTGTGCGGGGGGAGCGGCTCGGGGGGTGCGTGCGTGTGTGTG
TGCGTGGGGAGCGCCGCGTGCGGCTCCGCGCTGCCCGGCGGCTGTGAGCGCTGCGGGCGCGGCGCGGGGC
TTTGTGCGCTCCGCAGTGTGCGCGAGGGGAGCGCGGCCGGGGGCGGTGCCCCGCGGTGCGGGGGGGGCTG
CGAGGGGAACAAAGGCTGCGTGCGGGGTGTGTGCGTGGGGGGGTGAGCAGGGGGTGTGGGCGCGTCGGTC
GGGCTGCAACCCCCCCTGCACCCCCCTCCCCGAGTTGCTGAGCACGGCCCGGCTTCGGGTGCGGGGCTCC
GTACGGGGCGTGGCGCGGGGCTCGCCGTGCCGGGCGGGGGGTGGCGGCAGGTGGGGGTGCCGGGCGGGGC
GGGGCCGCCTCGGGCCGGGGAGGGCTCGGGGGAGGGGCGCGGCGGCCCCCGGAGCGCCGGCGGCTGTCGA
GGCGCGGCGAGCCGCAGCCATTGCCTTTTATGGTAATCGTGCGAGAGGGCGCAGGGACTTCCTTTGTCCC
AAATCTGTGCGGAGCCGAAATCTGGGAGGCGCCGCCGCACCCCCTCTAGCGGGCGCGGGGCGAAGCGGTG
CGGCGCCGGCAGGAAGGAAATGGGCGGGGAGGGCCTTCGTGCGTCGCCGCGCCGCCGTCCCCTTCTCCCT
CTCCAGCCTCGGGGCTGTCCGCGGGGGGACGGCTGCCTTCGGGGGGGACGGGGCAGGGCGGGGTTCGGCT
TCTGGCGTGTGACCGGCGGCTCTAGAGCCTCTGCTAACCATGTTCATGCCTTCTTCTTTTTCCTACAGCT
CCTGGGCAACGTGCTGGTTATTGTGCTGTCTCATCATTTTGGCAAAGAATTCGGTACCATGGGTTCTCAT
CATCATCATCATCATGGTATGGCTAGCATGACTGGTGGACAGCAAATGGGTCGGGATCTGTACGACGATG
ACGATAAGGATCTCGCCACCATGGTCGACTCATCACGTCGTAAGTGGAATAAGACAGGTCACGCAGTCAG
AGCTATAGGTCGGCTGAGCTCACTCGAGAACGTCTATATCAAGGCCGACAAGCAGAAGAACGGCATCAAG
GCGAACTTCCACATCCGCCACAACATCGAGGACGGCGGCGTGCAGCTCGCCTACCACTACCAGCAGAACA
CCCCCATCGGCGACGGCCCCGTGCTGCTGCCCGACAACCACTACCTGAGCGTGCAGTCCAAACTTTCGAA
AGACCCCAACGAGAAGCGCGATCACATGGTCCTGCTGGAGTTCGTGACCGCCGCCGGGATCACTCTCGGC
ATGGACGAGCTGTACAAGGGCGGTACCGGAGGGAGCATGGTGAGCAAGGGCGAGGAGCTGTTCACCGGGG
TGGTGCCCATCCTGGTCGAGCTGGACGGCGACGTAAACGGCCACAAGTTCAGCGTGTCCGGCGAGGGTGA
GGGCGATGCCACCTACGGCAAGCTGACCCTGAAGTTCATCTGCACCACCGGCAAGCTGCCCGTGCCCTGG
CCCACCCTCGTGACCACCCTGACCTACGGCGTGCAGTGCTTCAGCCGCTACCCCGACCACATGAAGCAGC
ACGACTTCTTCAAGTCCGCCATGCCCGAAGGCTACATCCAGGAGCGCACCATCTTCTTCAAGGACGACGG
CAACTACAAGACCCGCGCCGAGGTGAAGTTCGAGGGCGACACCCTGGTGAACCGCATCGAGCTGAAGGGC
ATCGACTTCAAGGAGGACGGCAACATCCTGGGGCACAAGCTGGAGTACAACCTGCCGGACCAACTGACTG
AAGAGCAGATCGCAGAATTTAAAGAGGCTTTCTCCCTATTTGACAAGGACGGGGATGGGACAATAACAAC
CAAGGAGCTGGGGACGGTGATGCGGTCTCTGGGGCAGAACCCCACAGAAGCAGAGCTGCAGGACATGATC
AATGAAGTAGATGCCGACGGTGACGGCACAATCGACTTCCCTGAGTTCCTGACAATGATGGCAAGAAAAA
TGAAATACAGGGACACGGAAGAAGAAATTAGAGAAGCGTTCGGTGTGTTTGATAAGGATGGCAATGGCTA
CATCAGTGCAGCAGAGCTTCGCCACGTGATGACAAACCTTGGAGAGAAGTTAACAGATGAAGAGGTTGAT
GAAATGATCAGGGAAGCAGACATCGATGGGGATGGTCAGGTAAACTACGAAGAGTTTGTACAAATGATGA
CAGCGAAGTAACTCGAGGCCGCAGGTAAGTATCAAGGTTACAAGACAGGTTTAAGGAGACCAATAGAAAC
TGGGCTTGTCGAGACAGAGAAGACTCTTGCGTTTCTGATAGGCACCTATTGGTCTTACTGACATCCACTT
TGCCTTTCTCTCCACAGGTGTCGACAATCAACCTCTGGATTACAAAATTTGTGAAAGATTGACTGGTATT
CTTAACTATGTTGCTCCTTTTACGCTATGTGGATACGCTGCTTTAATGCCTTTGTATCATGCTATTGCTT
CCCGTATGGCTTTCATTTTCTCCTCCTTGTATAAATCCTGGTTGCTGTCTCTTTATGAGGAGTTGTGGCC
CGTTGTCAGGCAACGTGGCGTGGTGTGCACTGTGTTTGCTGACGCAACCCCCACTGGTTGGGGCATTGCC
ACCACCTGTCAGCTCCTTTCCGGGACTTTCGCTTTCCCCCTCCCTATTGCCACGGCGGAACTCATCGCCG
CCTGCCTTGCCCGCTGCTGGACAGGGGCTCGGCTGTTGGGCACTGACAATTCCGTGGTGTTGTCGGGGAA
GCTGACGTCCTTTCCATGGCTGCTCGCCTGTGTTGCCACCTGGATTCTGCGCGGGACGTCCTTCTGCTAC
GTCCCTTCGGCCCTCAATCCAGCGGACCTTCCTTCCCGCGGCCTGCTGCCGGCTCTGCGGCCTCTTCCGC
GTCTTCGCCTTCGCCCTCAGACGAGTCGGATCTCCCTTTGGGCCGCCTCCCCGCCTGGAATTCGAGCTCG
GTACGATCAGCCTCGACTGTGCCTTCTAGTTGCCAGCCATCTGTTGTTTGCCCCTCCCCCGTGCCTTCCT
TGACCCTGGAAGGTGCCACTCCCACTGTCCTTTCCTAATAAAATGAGGAAATTGCATCGCATTGTCTGAG
TAGGTGTCATTCTATTCTGGGGGGTGGGGTGGGGCAGGACAGCAAGGGGGAGGATTGGGAAGACAATAGC
CCAGCTTTTGTTCCCTTTAGTGAGGGTTAATTGCGCGCTTGGCGTAATCATKGTYATMSSYKWWTYCWST
CCTCAGGTGCAGGCTGCCTATCAGAAGGTGGTGGCTGGTGTGGCCAATGCCCTGGCTCACAAATACCACT
GAGATCTTTTTCCCTCTGCCAAAAATTATGGGGACATCATGAAGCCCCTTGAGCATCTGACTTCTGGCTA
ATAAAGGAAATTTATTTTCATTGCAATAGTGTGTTGGAATTTTTTGTGTCTCTCACTCGGAAGGACATAT
GGGAGGGCAAATCATTTAAAACATCAGAATGAGTATTTGGTTTAGAGTTTGGCAACATATGCCCATATGC
TGGCTGCCATGAACAAAGGTTGGCTATAAAGAGGTCATCAGTATATGAAACAGCCCCCTGCTGTCCATTC
CTTATTCCATAGAAAAGCCTTGACTTGAGGTTAGATTTTTTTTATATTTTGTTTTGTGTTATTTTTTTCT
TTAACATCCCTAAAATTTTCCTTACATGTTTTACTAGCCAGATTTTTCCTCCTCTCCTGACTACTCCCAG
TCATAGCTGTCCCTCTTCTCTTATGGAGATCCCTCGACCTGCAGCCCAAGCTTGGCGTAATCATGGTCAT
AGCTGTTTCCTGTGTGAAATTGTTATCCGCTCACAATTCCACACAACATACGAGCCGGAAGCATAAAGTG
TAAAGCCTGGGGTGCCTAATGAGTGAGCTAACTCACATTAATTGCGTTGCGCTCACTGCCCGCTTTCCAG
TCGGGAAACCTGTCGTGCCAGCGGATCCGCATCTCAATTAGTCAGCAACCATAGTCCCGCCCCTAACTCC
GCCCATCCCGCCCCTAACTCCGCCCAGTTCCGCCCATTCTCCGCCCCATGGCTGACTAATTTTTTTTATT
TATGCAGAGGCCGAGGCCGCCTCGGCCTCTGAGCTATTCCAGAAGTAGTGAGGAGGCTTTTTTGGAGGCC
TAGGCTTTTGCAAAAAGCTAACTTGTTTATTGCAGCTTATAATGGTTACAAATAAAGCAATAGCATCACA
AATTTCACAAATAAAGCATTTTTTTCACTGCATTCTAGTTGTGGTTTGTCCAAACTCATCAATGTATCTT
ATCATGTCTGGATCCGCTGCATTAATGAATCGGCCAACGCGCGGGGAGAGGCGGTTTGCGTATTGGGCGC
TCTTCCGCTTCCTCGCTCACTGACTCGCTGCGCTCGGTCGTTCGGCTGCGGCGAGCGGTATCAGCTCACT
CAAAGGCGGTAATACGGTTATCCACAGAATCAGGGGATAACGCAGGAAAGAACATGTGAGCAAAAGGCCA
GCAAAAGGCCAGGAACCGTAAAAAGGCCGCGTTGCTGGCGTTTTTCCATAGGCTCCGCCCCCCTGACGAG
CATCACAAAAATCGACGCTCAAGTCAGAGGTGGCGAAACCCGACAGGACTATAAAGATACCAGGCGTTTC
CCCCTGGAAGCTCCCTCGTGCGCTCTCCTGTTCCGACCCTGCCGCTTACCGGATACCTGTCCGCCTTTCT
CCCTTCGGGAAGCGTGGCGCTTTCTCATAGCTCACGCTGTAGGTATCTCAGTTCGGTGTAGGTCGTTCGC
TCCAAGCTGGGCTGTGTGCACGAACCCCCCGTTCAGCCCGACCGCTGCGCCTTATCCGGTAACTATCGTC
TTGAGTCCAACCCGGTAAGACACGACTTATCGCCACTGGCAGCAGCCACTGGTAACAGGATTAGCAGAGC
GAGGTATGTAGGCGGTGCTACAGAGTTCTTGAAGTGGTGGCCTAACTACGGCTACACTAGAAGAACAGTA
TTTGGTATCTGCGCTCTGCTGAAGCCAGTTACCTTCGGAAAAAGAGTTGGTAGCTCTTGATCCGGCAAAC
AAACCACCGCTGGTAGCGGTGGTTTTTTTGTTTGCAAGCAGCAGATTACGCGCAGAAAAAAAGGATCTCA
AGAAGATCCTTTGATCTTTTCTACGGGGTCTGACGCTCAGTGGAACGAAAACTCACGTTAAGGGATTTTG
GTCATGAGATTATCAAAAAGGATCTTCACCTAGATCCTTTTAAATTAAAAATGAAGTTTTAAATCAATCT
AAAGTATATATGAGTAAACTTGGTCTGACAGTTACCAATGCTTAATCAGTGAGGCACCTATCTCAGCGAT
CTGTCTATTTCGTTCATCCATAGTTGCCTGACTCCCCGTCGTGTAGATAACTACGATACGGGAGGGCTTA
CCATCTGGCCCCAGTGCTGCAATGATACCGCGAGACCCACGCTCACCGGCTCCAGATTTATCAGCAATAA
ACCAGCCAGCCGGAAGGGCCGAGCGCAGAAGTGGTCCTGCAACTTTATCCGCCTCCATCCAGTCTATTAA
TTGTTGCCGGGAAGCTAGAGTAAGTAGTTCGCCAGTTAATAGTTTGCGCAACGTTGTTGCCATTGCTACA
GGCATCGTGGTGTCACGCTCGTCGTTTGGTATGGCTTCATTCAGCTCCGGTTCCCAACGATCAAGGCGAG
TTACATGATCCCCCATGTTGTGCAAAAAAGCGGTTAGCTCCTTCGGTCCTCCGATCGTTGTCAGAAGTAA
GTTGGCCGCAGTGTTATCACTCATGGTTATGGCAGCACTGCATAATTCTCTTACTGTCATGCCATCCGTA
AGATGCTTTTCTGTGACTGGTGAGTACTCAACCAAGTCATTCTGAGAATAGTGTATGCGGCGACCGAGTT
GCTCTTGCCCGGCGTCAATACGGGATAATACCGCGCCACATAGCAGAACTTTAAAAGTGCTCATCATTGG
AAAACGTTCTTCGGGGCGAAAACTCTCAAGGATCTTACCGCTGTTGAGATCCAGTTCGATGTAACCCACT
CGTGCACCCAACTGATCTTCAGCATCTTTTACTTTCACCAGCGTTTCTGGGTGAGCAAAAACAGGAAGGC
AAAATGCCGCAAAAAAGGGAATAAGGGCGACACGGAAATGTTGAATACTCATACTCTTCCTTTTTCAATA
TTATTGAAGCATTTATCAGGGTTATTGTCTCATGAGCGGATACATATTTGAATGTATTTAGAAAAATAAA
CAAATAGGGGTTCCGCGCACATTTCCCCGAAAAGTGCCACCTG
